>Addgene plasmid #132954 | pYZ675 | addgene full sequence | sequence record 307989 | Addgene NGS Result
AGCGGAAGAGCGCCCAATACGCAAACCGCCTCTCCCCGCGCGTTGGCCGATTCATTAATGCAGCTGGCAC
GACAGGTTTCCCGACTGGAAAGCGGGCAGTGAGCGCAACGCAATTAATGTGAGTTAGCTCACTCATTAGG
CACCCCAGGCTTTACACTTTATGCTTCCGGCTCGTATGTTGTGTGGAATTGTGAGCGGATAACAATTTCA
CACAGGAAACAGCTATGACCATGATTACGCCAAGCTCTAATACGACTCACTATAGGGAAAGCTTGCATGC
CTGCAGGTCGACTCTAGAGGATCGGCCGGCCCGCGGCCGCACAGTCTCATACTCTTCTAGTCAAGTCTCA
TCCTCTTCCACTCTCTCAATTCCTTTTTATCAATGTTTCTTCCTCTTGTTATGTACACAAACGATGATCT
CTTCTCTCACCTCATTGCTGGACTAATATTACTCGTGGCCAAGCGAAACACAAGTGGTACTAGATAACCA
AAAAATGATAAAGCATTCAATCAATCAAACCACTTACGAAATTCATACTCCCGTAAACGAATGCCGGTCG
GACGCATGGAAAATCATCAATACGTGAGAGAGCTACTTAGTTGTGCACTTTGTATATGTCCAAAAATACT
TTTCATTTCACATACCTGCTTGTGTAAAGACAGTGATGAAATGCGGTGCAAAGTGTCTATTCTTACATTG
ATGGTAAAGCTAATTCAAGCATGCTTGGAAGAAGAATTGCCTTGCATTTCTTGATCATTTGACCCAGGCG
ACAACTATAAAATAAGAATACTACCGAAGATGCAGATGGGGTGTGTGGGCACAACACCATCGAACCGAAC
CGAGACGGCCAGACTGTGATAACAAAAGAAATGCATTAGTTTAGTTGGCTGGTTCAAGTTGGTTGAGTAG
AAAAATCCATCACTCAAACTGGGAAGTAGGGATGGCTGGGAGAATGGAGAAGCGAGACGAGACGAGACAA
GACAAGAGGAGATGAAATGAAATTAATGAAAAGAAATGAATAGAAATGAAATAGACATATGAATAGTATA
GGGCAGGTTAGATGTTTGTATTTATAAATGTTTAATGCTTAGGTTTGTATTTATGTTTACGTTGGTAATG
TTTCTTTTGTTTGTGTTTGTGCATCGGGTGAACGAGTTGGTTACCGCCGCCGCCGCTTCCTTTTGCCTTG
ACACACACCACGCAACGTGTTACGGTTCTTGAACGGAATTGCGTACTTCGATGCAGAGCGCTATCGGGGG
GATTGGGGATGGTAAATGGAAGAAATCAAAAACTTCTTTTGACGTCAACCCCTAAAACAGGGGACGGTGA
TTGGTGGTAACCACGGACCGGATAGGTATCGATATGCACATCAGGTGAGAAGTTTTTCCGAGGCCAACTC
CGGCTCCATGGTATATAATAGAGGGTTGCGCGCTACTGTTGCAGTATCATACTTCCAAAGGTCGTATAGA
ACACACACACAAATTAGCAAAATGAATTTCTACTGTTGTAGATCGAGACCTCCCTGCAAGACCATCTACA
AAGTTGGTCTCCAATTTCTACTGTTGTAGATTGAGTCAGTACTGACAATAAAAAGATTCTTGTTTTCAAG
AACTTGTCATTTGTATAGTTTTTTTATATTGTAGTTGTTCTATTTTAATCAAATGTTAGCGTGATTTATA
TTTTTTTTCGCCTCGACATCATCTGCCCAGATGCGAAGTTAAGTGCGCAGAAAGTAATATCATGCGTCAA
TCGTATGTGAATGCTGGTCGCTATACTGCTGTCGATTCGATACTAACGCCGCCATCCAGTGTCGAAGCGG
CCGCGCGAGCTCGAATTTACTGGCCGTCGTTTTACAACGTCGTGACTGGGAAAACCCTGGCGTTACCCAA
CTTAATCGCCTTGCAGCACATCCCCCTTTCGCCAGCTGGCGTAATAGCGAAGAGGCCCGCACCGATCGCC
CTTCCCAACAGTTGCGCAGCCTGAATGGCGAATGG
[124 nt withheld, positions 1996-2119]
C
[91 nt withheld, positions 2121-2211]
A
[49 nt withheld, positions 2213-2261]
CCTTTGACGTTGGAGTCCACGTTCTTT
[37 nt withheld, positions 2289-2325]
ACCCTATCTCGGTCTATTCTTTTGATTTATAAGGGATTTTGCCGATTTCGGCCTATTGGTTAAAAAATGA
GCTGATTTAACAAAAATTTAACGCGAATTTTAACAAAATATTAACGTTTACAATTTAGCTTGTGATATTG
ACGAAACTTTTTGACATCTAATTTATTCTGTTCCAACACCAATGTTTATAACCAAGTTTTATCTTGTTTG
TCTACATGGTATTTTACATTCATCTACATACATCTTTCATTGGCTTTGTACATAGTTATCATTACAAGTC
TAAAAAAATTCACTCTTTTCTTATTCAATGTCAATCCAAGAGAAAAGATTGTGGTAATGTTGTAGGAGCA
TGTTTAATAAATTACTATAGCAAATTACTTTTTATTCCCAAGGTGTTTATCTATAATAGTTAATATTTTA
GTCGCTACATAAAATTTTACCAAAGAGTACTTGTATACTAATTCTAAATGCCTTCTGACATAAAACGCCT
AGGAAAACAAACGCAAACAAGGCATCGACTTTTTCAATAACCAACCAAAAAAATTTTACATTAGTCTTTT
TTTAATGCTGAGAAAGTCTTTGCTGATATGCCTTCCAACCAGCTTCTCTATATCTCTTGGCTTCGACAAC
AGGATTACGACCAGCTCCATAGACTCCACGACCAACAATGATGATATCGCTACCGCAGTTTACAATCACT
TCTTCAGGAGTACGATATTGCTGTCCCAGCCCGTCTCCTTTAACATCCAAGCCGATACCAGGGGACATAG
TTATGTAGTCGCTTTGAAGGTTAGGAAATCGACGACCAGCTATAAAGCCAAAGCAAAAATCGGTATGCTT
CTCAAACCATTCTAAGGTTTTCTCTGTGTAGGAACCAGTAGCCAAAGAGCCTTTGGAAGACATTTCAGCC
AAAAGCAAGAGTCCACGTCCCAAAGGTAAACCAACTTCTTTGAGGCCTTGTATAATACCCTCGCCTGGCA
CTGTATGGCAATTTGTGATATGAGCCCAAGAAGCAATTTTGTACACACCAGATGCATATTGTAGCTTGAC
GGTATTTCCAATGTCTGCGAATTTGCGATCCTCAAAGATAAGAAAACGATGCTTTTTACCTAAGGCCACC
AGTTTTTCTACCATATCCTGGTCGAAATCCTCGACAACGTCAATATGTGTCTTGATAACACAGACATAGG
GTCCAATTTTATCTACCAATTCTAAGATTTCGGATTTCTTCGTCAAATCGACCGCGACTGACAAGTTGCT
TTGCTTTTCTTCCATCAAAGCCAACAATTCCTTGGCAATGGGATTTTTCATCCCCTCAGCTCTAGCTGAA
TAGCTTTGAAATACTCTAGCATCCATAACTTTGCTTTTAAACCTTTAATTTCGATCCAAGCAAAAAAGAG
GTTCTTGGTAGGACAATACGGTAAGAAAACACGACATGTGCAGAGATGCCGACGAAGCATAGTTAAACTG
GGATGGTAAAATCAATTAAGAATTTATAAAGACAAAATTGTATAAGTCTCTAAAACATCTTAATTATACC
TCACAGAACTATCTAAAATATATTCACAAAGTGCAAACATTATCATGAAAAAGAACCATTTTAATTTAAA
GCAAGGGCATTAAGGCTTATTTACAGAATTTCTTACTTTTGTAAAGATTATAAGGCTGATTATCTTTTTC
ACCATGCCAAAAATTACACAAGATAGAATGGATGTTTGAAATTAAACGTGAGTATACAAACAAATACACT
AGGTAAATCGAAACATTTTTTTCTCCATTAAGTAACAAATTCCTATTTAGAGAAAGAATGCTGAGTAGAT
TAAATAATCTATACAAACTTTTTTAACACAAATGCATACATATAGCCAGTGGGATTTGTAGCTAGTCGAT
CGACTCTAGAGGAAATTCGAGTCTAACTCCTTAACCACTCGGACATAGTGACTTATCTGACACTCATTGT
AAATTAATATATATATAGGCATTTTGTTTAGTTAAAGGTACTTAAGTAATTAGTATAAACGAACCAATTT
TATAATCAGGAAGTTAAGTGAATGGTAGCACATGTCGTAAAAATTGTGAATTTTTATTGAATAATATTTT
AAATACAAGCCTTTCTAGACTAGGTATACTCATAAACATATATGAGCAAAAGGATAGAGGAGATTACATT
GCATCTTCTACAAATTTATTTATTGCCCTTTACTGAAAAATTAAATAATGAGTACTAAATGATAAAAAGC
GCTCAGTACAAGAAAGATTGCAAAAATATTGCATTCTTCATGAATTAAAGTTGCATATAAGGCATATTGA
AAGTAATAGTACTAAAACAGCAGTTAGCGAAAATTAATAGAATTATATTCGCAAGACAATTGTGACATTA
AATTAAAAAATTGTAGAATTTTTACTATCCTCTTTAACGCCATGAGCCTTTATAAAAAGGTTAAATTAGT
TTTAACATTCTTTTTTTGAGTAAGAGTTTACAATTTATCAAAACCTGTGTTATTATATTCATTAGTTTCA
ATTTATTAGCATCTAGAGAAAAATCAATTGGCAGTTACATTGTTGGAATTTATGAAGAAAAAGAATCTAC
AACGGAGAATAAGTTGCTGATCGCTTTCCCTAAAATTGTATATTTTGCTGAGCTTATTTTGACATTTCGT
TGAAGTTTTCTCTAATTCGCATTCATTTTAAGTAAAACAATGAGAAATAAAATTACAAAAAATACAAATT
AAAATACAATTTTTAGCTATAATTATAGACGATGCCCTTGTATCCCATTCTGTCTCGCTTGCCCCTACTT
TTTATCTTTTATATACCATAATGAACGCTGCCGCTACTAACCATACCCCGATTTTACATTTCGGACTCCC
AAGGACGTACAAAATAGAAAACTATAGAAAAAAATAATCAGAAAATAGCATGTCATCTCTTTGTAAAACG
CAGTGCCCTACAACAACTAAGAAAATGGCTATCATGCGGAAGCTGGTGAGAAGAACAGCATCGGGACAAG
GGAAGGAAGAACAAAGACAAAGAAAACAAAAGAAAGCAATTGAAAACAAAACAAAACAATTTTCATTCCT
TCTCTTATCATTCCTTTTCTTTTCTTTTCTCTCATTCAACGCACTCCATCGTATCCGTATTCCTCTTATT
TTTTCTCTTTCTCTATATCCATTTCTTTCTCTCTAGGTGTGTCCTCTCTCTCTCTTCAATTTCTCTACTC
CGCATTCCAACGCATCCTTCCCCCAACCTCCCATTTCCTCCTTACGGCCCGATAGCGATCGTCTTTCCCT
CGCTATCACTCGCTACCGGCCCCTCCTCTGCACCGTAACCTCCTACGTATTTACCATATCATAAAGTTTT
TTCCGACGCTTATCGCTGACCCCCTGTCGCCCTCCTATTGGCTTCCGGATTATCTTCTTGTCCATAAGGT
GATCCATGCTTCCTGAAGATTCCCGAAATGTGTCCACTTTGGCGGGGAATCATTCCATCCACTTCTTTCT
CTCTCGCTTTCCTCATTCGGCGCTCCCCTTCCGCGTCTCATTGGTCTTCCGCTCCGTTTTTGCTTTGCCG
ATGTTACTTGGGGAGAGGTGCGATAATCCTTTCGCAAAAACTCGGTTTGACGCCTCCCATGGTATAAATA
GTGGGTGGTGGACAGGTGCCTTCGCTTTTCTTTAAGCAAGAGAATTGCTGCAGGTCGACTCTAGAGATGA
GCATCTACCAGGAGTTCGTCAACAAGTATTCACTGAGTAAGACACTGCGGTTCGAGCTGATCCCACAGGG
CAAGACACTGGAGAACATCAAGGCCCGAGGCCTGATTCTGGACGATGAGAAGCGGGCAAAAGACTATAAG
AAAGCCAAGCAGATCATTGATAAATACCACCAGTTCTTTATCGAGGAAATTCTGAGCTCCGTGTGCATCA
GTGAGGATCTGCTGCAGAATTACTCAGACGTGTACTTCAAGCTGAAGAAGAGCGACGATGACAACCTGCA
GAAGGACTTCAAGTCCGCCAAGGACACCATCAAGAAACAGATTAGCGAGTACATCAAGGACTCCGAAAAG
TTTAAAAATCTGTTCAACCAGAATCTGATCGATGCTAAGAAAGGCCAGGAGTCCGACCTGATCCTGTGGC
TGAAACAGTCTAAGGACAATGGGATTGAACTGTTCAAGGCTAACTCCGATATCACTGATATTGACGAGGC
ACTGGAAATCATCAAGAGCTTCAAGGGATGGACCACATACTTTAAAGGCTTCCACGAGAACCGCAAGAAC
GTGTACTCCAGCAACGACATTCCTACCTCCATCATCTACCGAATCGTCGATGACAATCTGCCAAAGTTCC
TGGAGAACAAGGCCAAATATGAATCTCTGAAGGACAAAGCTCCCGAGGCAATTAATTACGAACAGATCAA
GAAAGATCTGGCTGAGGAACTGACATTCGATATCGACTATAAGACTAGCGAGGTGAACCAGAGGGTCTTT
TCCCTGGACGAGGTGTTTGAAATCGCCAATTTCAACAATTACCTGAACCAGTCCGGCATTACTAAATTCA
ATACCATCATTGGCGGGAAGTTTGTGAACGGGGAGAATACCAAGCGCAAGGGAATTAACGAATACATCAA
TCTGTATAGCCAGCAGATCAACGACAAAACTCTGAAGAAATACAAGATGTCTGTGCTGTTCAAACAGATC
CTGAGTGATACCGAGTCCAAGTCTTTTGTCATTGATAAACTGGAAGATGACTCAGACGTGGTCACTACCA
TGCAGAGCTTTTATGAGCAGATCGCCGCTTTCAAGACAGTGGAGGAAAAATCTATTAAGGAAACTCTGAG
TCTGCTGTTCGATGACCTGAAAGCCCAGAAGCTGGACCTGAGTAAGATCTACTTCAAAAACGATAAGAGT
CTGACAGACCTGTCACAGCAGGTGTTTGATGACTATTCCGTGATTGGGACCGCCGTCCTGGAGTACATTA
CACAGCAGATCGCTCCAAAGAACCTGGATAATCCCTCTAAGAAAGAGCAGGAACTGATCGCTAAGAAAAC
CGAGAAGGCAAAATATCTGAGTCTGGAAACAATTAAGCTGGCACTGGAGGAGTTCAACAAGCACAGGGAT
ATTGACAAACAGTGCCGCTTTGAGGAAATCCTGGCCAACTTCGCAGCCATCCCCATGATTTTTGATGAGA
TCGCCCAGAACAAAGACAATCTGGCTCAGATCAGTATTAAGTACCAGAACCAGGGCAAGAAAGACCTGCT
GCAGGCTTCAGCAGAAGATGACGTGAAAGCCATCAAGGATCTGCTGGACCAGACCAACAATCTGCTGCAC
AAGCTGAAAATCTTCCATATTAGTCAGTCAGAGGATAAGGCTAATATCCTGGATAAAGACGAACACTTCT
ACCTGGTGTTCGAGGAATGTTACTTCGAGCTGGCAAACATTGTCCCCCTGTATAACAAGATTAGGAACTA
CATCACACAGAAGCCTTACTCTGACGAGAAGTTTAAACTGAACTTCGAAAATAGTACCCTGGCCAACGGG
TGGGATAAGAACAAGGAGCCTGACAACACAGCTATCCTGTTCATCAAGGATGACAAGTACTATCTGGGAG
TGATGAATAAGAAAAACAATAAGATCTTCGATGACAAAGCCATTAAGGAGAACAAAGGGGAAGGATACAA
GAAAATCGTGTATAAGCTGCTGCCCGGCGCAAATAAGATGCTGCCTAAGGTGTTCTTCAGCGCCAAGAGT
ATCAAATTCTACAACCCATCCGAGGACATCCTGCGGATTAGAAATCACTCAACACATACTAAGAACGGGA
GCCCCCAGAAGGGATATGAGAAATTTGAGTTCAACATCGAGGATTGCAGGAAGTTTATTGACTTCTACAA
GCAGAGCATCTCCAAACACCCTGAATGGAAGGATTTTGGCTTCCGGTTTTCCGACACACAGAGATATAAC
TCTATCGACGAGTTCTACCGCGAGGTGGAAAATCAGGGGTATAAGCTGACTTTTGAGAACATTTCTGAAA
GTTACATCGACAGCGTGGTCAATCAGGGAAAGCTGTACCTGTTCCAGATCTATAACAAAGATTTTTCAGC
ATACAGCAAGGGCAGACCAAACCTGCATACACTGTACTGGAAGGCCCTGTTCGATGAGAGGAATCTGCAG
GACGTGGTCTATAAACTGAACGGAGAGGCCGAACTGTTTTACCGGAAGCAGTCTATTCCTAAGAAAATCA
CTCACCCAGCTAAGGAGGCCATCGCTAACAAGAACAAGGACAATCCTAAGAAAGAGAGCGTGTTCGAATA
CGATCTGATTAAGGACAAGCGGTTCACCGAAGATAAGTTCTTTTTCCATTGTCCAATCACCATTAACTTC
AAGTCAAGCGGCGCTAACAAGTTCAACGACGAGATCAATCTGCTGCTGAAGGAAAAAGCAAACGATGTGC
ACATCCTGAGCATTGCCCGAGGAGAGCGGCATCTGGCCTACTATACCCTGGTGGATGGCAAAGGGAATAT
CATTAAGCAGGATACATTCAACATCATTGGCAATGACCGGATGAAAACCAACTACCACGATAAACTGGCT
GCAATCGAGAAGGATAGAGACTCAGCTAGGAAGGACTGGAAGAAAATCAACAACATTAAGGAGATGAAGG
AAGGCTATCTGAGCCAGGTGGTCCATGAGATTGCAAAGCTGGTCATCGAATACAATGCCATTGTGGTGTT
CGAGGATCTGAACTTCGGCTTTAAGAGGGGGCGCTTTAAGGTGGAAAAACAGGTCTATCAGAAGCTGGAG
AAAATGCTGATCGAAAAGCTGAATTACCTGGTGTTTAAAGATAACGAGTTCGACAAGACCGGAGGCGTCC
TGAGAGCCTACCAGCTGACAGCTCCCTTTGAAACTTTCAAGAAAATGGGAAAACAGACAGGCATCATCTA
CTATGTGCCAGCCGGATTCACTTCCAAGATCTGCCCCGTGACCGGCTTTGTCAACCAGCTGTACCCTAAA
TATGAGTCAGTGAGCAAGTCCCAGGAATTTTTCAGCAAGTTCGATAAGATCTGTTATAATCTGGACAAGG
GGTACTTCGAGTTTTCCTTCGATTACAAGAACTTCGGCGACAAGGCCGCTAAGGGGAAATGGACCATTGC
CTCCTTCGGATCTCGCCTGATCAACTTTCGAAATTCCGATAAAAACCACAATTGGGACACTAGGGAGGTG
TACCCAACCAAGGAGCTGGAAAAGCTGCTGAAAGACTACTCTATCGAGTATGGACATGGCGAATGCATCA
AGGCAGCCATCTGTGGCGAGAGTGATAAGAAATTTTTCGCCAAGCTGACCTCAGTGCTGAATACAATCCT
GCAGATGCGGAACTCAAAGACCGGGACAGAACTGGACTATCTGATTAGCCCCGTGGCTGATGTCAACGGA
AACTTCTTCGACAGCAGACAGGCACCCAAAAATATGCCTCAGGATGCAGACGCCAACGGGGCCTACCACA
TCGGGCTGAAGGGACTGATGCTGCTGGGCCGGATCAAGAACAATCAGGAGGGGAAGAAGCTGAACCTGGT
CATTAAGAACGAGGAATACTTCGAGTTTGTCCAGAATAGAAATAACAAAAGGCCGGCGGCCACGAAAAAG
GCCGGCCAGGCAAAAAAGAAAAAGGGATCCTACCCATACGATGTTCCAGATTACGCTTATCCCTACGACG
TGCCTGATTATGCATACCCATATGATGTCCCCGACTATGCCTAATCTCTTCTCGAGTCATGTAATTAGTT
ATGTCACGCTTACATTCACGCCCTCCCCCCACATCCGCTCTAACCGAAAAGGAAGGAGTTAGACAACCTG
AAGTCTAGGTCCCTATTTATTTTTTTATAGTTATGTTAGTATTAAGAACGTTATTTATATTTCAAATTTT
TCTTTTTTTTCTGTACAGACGCGTGTACGCATGTAACATTATACTGAAAACCTTGCTTGAGAAGGTTTTG
GGACGCTCGAAGGCTTTAATTTGCGATCCCCTTTTCGTTTGCAAGAAGAAAGGAAACAATGGAGAAGAGA
TCATCCATTTGTATGTAAATTTTAGTAAACTTGAAGAAATCACTAACAACTTCTCTTACTTAGGGATTCT
ATGCAAAACCTTGTAAATCATCTGATGGAGGACTCGATTTAATGAATTGGAAGGTTGGATTTCCAGGTGG
CACTTTTCGGGGAAATGTGCGCGGAACCCCTATTTGTTTATTTTTCTAAATACATTCAAATATGTATCCG
CTCATGAGACAATAACCCTGATAAATGCTTCAATAATATTGAAAAAGGAAGAGTATGAGTATTCAACATT
TCCGTGTCGCCCTTATTCCCTTTTTTGCGGCATTTTGCCTTCCTGTTTTTGCTCACCCAGAAACGCTGGT
GAAAGTAAAAGATGCTGAAGATCAGTTGGGTGCACGAGTGGGTTACATCGAACTGGATCTCAACAGCGGT
AAGATCCTTGAGAGTTTTCGCCCCGAAGAACGTTTTCCAATGATGAGCACTTTTAAAGTTCTGCTATGTG
GCGCGGTATTATCCCGTATTGACGCCGGGCAAGAGCAACTCGGTCGCCGCATACACTATTCTCAGAATGA
CTTGGTTGAGTACTCACCAGTCACAGAAAAGCATCTTACGGATGGCATGACAGTAAGAGAATTATGCAGT
GCTGCCATAACCATGAGTGATAACACTGCGGCCAACTTACTTCTGACAACGATCGGAGGACCGAAGGAGC
TAACCGCTTTTTTGCACAACATGGGGGATCATGTAACTCGCCTTGATCGTTGGGAACCGGAGCTGAATGA
AGCCATACCAAACGACGAGCGTGACACCACGATGCCTGTAGCAATGGCAACAACGTTGCGCAAACTATTA
ACTGGCGAACTACTTACTCTAGCTTCCCGGCAACAATTAATAGACTGGATGGAGGCGGATAAAGTTGCAG
GACCACTTCTGCGCTCGGCCCTTCCGGCTGGCTGGTTTATTGCTGATAAATCTGGAGCCGGTGAGCGTGG
ATCTCGCGGTATCATTGCAGCACTGGGGCCAGATGGTAAGCCCTCCCGTATCGTAGTTATCTACACGACG
GGGAGTCAGGCAACTATGGATGAACGAAATAGACAGATCGCTGAGATAGGTGCCTCACTGATTAAGCATT
GGTAACTGTCAGACCAAGTTTACTCATATATACTTTAGATTGATTTAAAACTTCATTTTTAATTTAAAAG
GATCTAGGTGAAGATCCTTTTTGATAATCTCATGACCAAAATCCCTTAACGTGAGTTTTCGTTCCACTGA
GCGTCAGACCCCGTAGAAAAGATCAAAGGATCTTCTTGAGATCCTTTTTTTCTGCGCGTAATCTGCTGCT
TGCAAACAAAAAAACCACCGCTACCAGCGGTGGTTTGTTTGCCGGATCAAGAGCTACCAACTCTTTTTCC
GAAGGTAACTGGCTTCAGCAGAGCGCAGATACCAAATACTGTTCTTCTAGTGTAGCCGTAGTTAGGCCAC
CACTTCAAGAACTCTGTAGCACCGCCTACATACCTCGCTCTGCTAATCCTGTTACCAGTGGCTGCTGCCA
GTGGCGATAAGTCGTGTCTTACCGGGTTGGACTCAAGACGATAGTTACCGGATAAGGCGCAGCGGTCGGG
CTGAACGGGGGGTTCGTGCACACAGCCCAGCTTGGAGCGAACGACCTACACCGAACTGAGATACCTACAG
CGTGAGCTATGAGAAAGCGCCACGCTTCCCGAAGGGAGAAAGGCGGACAGGTATCCGGTAAGCGGCAGGG
TCGGAACAGGAGAGCGCACGAGGGAGCTTCCAGGGGGAAACGCCTGGTATCTTTATAGTCCTGTCGGGTT
TCGCCACCTCTGACTTGAGCGTCGATTTTTGTGATGCTCGTCAGGGGGGCGGAGCCTATGGAAAAACGCC
AGCAACGCGGCCTTTTTACGGTTCCTGGCCTTTTGCTGGCCTTTTGCTCACATGTTCTTTCCTGCGTTAT
CCCCTGATTCTGTGGATAACCGTATTACCGCCTTTGAGTGAGCTGATACCGCTCGCCGCAGCCGAACGAC
CGAGCGCAGCGAGTCAGTGAGCGAGGA
Features (pLannotate 1.2.2; 21 found; start..end, strand, type, name):
     10..102     +  CDS            lacI (fragment): lac repressor; lacI; The lac repressor binds to the lac operator to inhibit transcription in E. coli. This inhibition can be relieved by adding lactose or isopropyl-β-D-thiogalactopyranoside (IPTG).
    115..136     +  protein_bind   CAP binding site: CAP binding activates transcription in the presence of cAMP. E. coli catabolite activator protein
    151..181     +  promoter       lac promoter: promoter for the E. coli lac operon
    185..207     +  protein_bind   lac operator (fragment): The lac repressor binds to the lac operator to inhibit transcription in E. coli. This inhibition can be relieved by adding lactose or isopropyl-β-D-thiogalactopyranoside (IPTG). lac repressor encoded by lacI
    248..266     +  promoter       T7 promoter: promoter for bacteriophage T7 RNA polymerase
    269..303     -  misc_feature   MCS (fragment): pUC18/19 multiple cloning site
   1581..1778    +  terminator     TEF terminator: Ashbya gossypii TEF terminator
   1839..1992    +  CDS            lacZα (fragment): LacZα fragment of β-galactosidase; lacZ fragment
   1996..2451    +  rep_origin     f1 ori (sequence partly withheld): f1 bacteriophage origin of replication; arrow indicates direction of (+) strand synthesis
   2887..3681    -  CDS            S. pombe ura4: orotidine 5'-phosphate decarboxylase, required for uracil biosynthesis; Schizosaccharomyces pombe ura4
   4301..5084    -  rep_origin     ars1: Schizosaccharomyces pombe autonomously replicating sequence ars1
   5270..6011    +  promoter       adh1 promoter: promoter for the Schizosaccharomyces pombe adh1 gene encoding alcohol dehydrogenase
   6013..6031    -  misc_feature   MCS (fragment): pUC18/19 multiple cloning site
   6032..9931    +  CDS            cas12a: CS12A_FRATN - Also known as cpf1 From Francisella tularensis subsp. novicida (strain U112).
   9932..9979    +  CDS            nucleoplasmin NLS: bipartite nuclear localization signal from nucleoplasmin
   9986..10066   +  CDS            3xHA: three tandem HA epitope tags
  10082..10329   +  terminator     CYC1 terminator: S. cerevisiae CYC1; transcription terminator for CYC1
  10439..10513   +  CDS            hus5 (fragment): UBC9_SCHPO - Also known as ubc9. Experimental evidence at protein level: Swiss-Prot protein existence level 1. Catalyzes the covalent attachment of ubiquitin-like protein SUMO/Smt3 to other proteins. Required for efficient recovery from DNA damage or S-phase arrest and normal mitosis. This may be as part of a checkpoint independent recovery process. From Schizosaccharomyces pombe (strain 972 / ATCC 24843) (Fission yeast).
  10535..10639   +  promoter       AmpR promoter: bla
  10640..11500   +  CDS            AmpR: β-lactamase; bla; confers resistance to ampicillin, carbenicillin, and related antibiotics
  11671..12259   +  rep_origin     ori: high-copy-number ColE1/pMB1/pBR322/pUC origin of replication
