[The description below was written by a language model from this plasmid's Addgene catalogue record and pLannotate feature annotations shown in this document.]
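Description:
pYZ675 is an episomal E. coli–fission yeast shuttle plasmid for CRISPR interference in Schizosaccharomyces pombe. It combines a nuclease-dead Francisella novicida Cas12a (dFnCas12a, also called dFnCpf1) expression unit with an empty crRNA entry cassette. In bacteria it is maintained through a high-copy ColE1/pUC-type origin and selected with ampicillin (AmpR). An f1 origin and remnants of a lac/lacZα cloning region are also annotated. In S. pombe it replicates autonomously via ars1 and is selected by complementation of uracil auxotrophy with the S. pombe ura4 marker.

The protein payload is the roughly 3.9 kb cas12a coding sequence, driven by the S. pombe adh1 promoter and terminated by the S. cerevisiae CYC1 terminator. It is fused at its C terminus to the bipartite nucleoplasmin nuclear localization signal. The feature table also shows a 3xHA epitope tag after the NLS, which the catalogue entry does not mention. The catalogue lists the insert species as human, which may refer to codon usage, whereas the annotation matches the Francisella protein.

According to the stated purpose, the crRNA cassette consists of the fba1 promoter, a BsaI "pad" and a TEF1 terminator, so that crRNA spacers or arrays can be inserted at the BsaI sites. Only the TEF terminator is annotated. The promoter and pad presumably lie in the unannotated stretch upstream of it. No guide sequence is present. The sequenced record (12,432 nt) is slightly shorter than the listed total size. The associated work describes Cas12a-based multiplex editing and CRISPRi in fission yeast, with this dead-nuclease version suited to transcriptional repression rather than cutting.
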