Addgene plasmid #132954: pYZ675
Purpose: crRNA entry vector of Pfba1-BsaI pad-TEF1 Term with dFnCas12a Schizosaccharomyces pombe
Depositing lab: Jef Boeke. Depositing organization: NYU Grossman School of Medicine. Publication: CRISPR-Cas12a system in fission yeast for multiplex genomic editing and CRISPR interference. Zhao Y, Boeke JD. Nucleic Acids Res. 2020 Jun 4;48(10):5788-5798. doi: 10.1093/nar/gkaa329. PubMed 32374858.
Backbone
  Vector backbone: pombe ars1/ura4
  Backbone size w/o insert (bp): 7454
  Total vector size (bp): 12514
  Vector type: CRISPR, Synthetic Biology
  Selectable markers: Spura4
Growth in bacteria
  Bacterial resistance: Ampicillin, 100 μg/mL
  Growth temperature: 30°C
  Growth strain: DH5alpha
  Growth instructions: 30°C recommended for this large plasmid. 37°C may also be fine for bacteria growth.
  Copy number: Unknown
Gene/Insert
  Gene/Insert name: dFnCas12a (alt name: dFnCpf1)
  gRNA/shRNA sequence: N/A
  Species: H. sapiens (human)
  Promoter: adh1
  Tag / fusion protein: nucleoplasmin NLS (C terminal on insert)
  Cloning method: Gateway Cloning
  Sequencing primers: 5′ CAGTGCCCTACAACAACTAAGAAAATGG; 3′ GGGGATCGCAAATTAAAGCCTTCGAG
Terms and licenses: Academic/Nonprofit Terms; Industry Terms: Not Available to Industry
How to cite: pYZ675 was a gift from Jef Boeke (Addgene plasmid # 132954 ; http://n2t.net/addgene:132954 ; RRID:Addgene_132954)
